Addgene plasmid #139464: p_SNIPR_sensor_LacZ
Purpose: T7 RNAP-driven expression of SNIPR RNA with a LacZ reporter
Depositing lab: Alexander Green. Depositing organization: Arizona State University. Publication: Precise and Programmable Detection of Mutations Using Ultraspecific Riboregulators. Hong F, Ma D, Wu K, Mina LA, Luiten RC, Liu Y, Yan H, Green AA. Cell. 2020 Feb 25. pii: S0092-8674(20)30155-0. doi: 10.1016/j.cell.2020.02.011. PubMed 32109416.
Backbone
  Vector backbone: pCOLAduet
  Backbone size w/o insert (bp): 3324
  Vector type: Bacterial Expression
Growth in bacteria
  Bacterial resistance: Kanamycin, 50 μg/mL
  Growth temperature: 37°C
  Growth strain: DH5alpha
  Copy number: High Copy
Gene/Insert
  Gene/Insert name: SNIPR_lacZ
  Species: Other
  Insert size (bp): 3192
  Cloning method: Gibson Cloning
  Sequencing primers: 5′ CGTTACTGGTTTCACATTCACCACCC
Terms and licenses: Academic/Nonprofit Terms; Industry Terms: Not Available to Industry
Depositor comments: SNIPR regulating a lacZ reporter protein
How to cite: p_SNIPR_sensor_LacZ was a gift from Alexander Green (Addgene plasmid # 139464 ; http://n2t.net/addgene:139464 ; RRID:Addgene_139464)
