[The description below was written by a language model from this plasmid's Addgene catalogue record and pLannotate feature annotations shown in this document.]
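Description:
p_SNIPR_sensor_LacZ is a bacterial expression plasmid built on the pCOLADuet backbone and carrying a single-nucleotide-specific programmable riboregulator (SNIPR) placed upstream of a lacZ reporter. It replicates in E. coli from the ColA origin, which is compatible with other common origins and so allows co-maintenance with a second plasmid. Selection is by kanamycin through an aph(3')-Ia resistance gene driven by a bla-type promoter. The backbone also carries lacI under its own promoter, which supplies lac repressor. The sequenced record is about 6.5 kb, consistent with the stated backbone and insert sizes.

The roughly 3.2 kb insert, assembled by Gibson cloning, is transcribed from a T7 promoter that spans the plasmid's numbering origin and ends at a T7 terminator. Expression therefore needs a source of T7 RNA polymerase, either a suitable host strain or a cell-free system. Between the promoter and the reporter is an unannotated stretch of about 120 nt that presumably contains the SNIPR RNA element, although the feature table does not label it. It is followed by a short fragment annotated as GFP-derived, probably a leftover or linker sequence, that runs directly into the full-length E. coli lacZ coding sequence. In this type of design the riboregulator controls translation of the downstream gene in cis, so β-galactosidase is made only when a matching trigger RNA is present. This gives an enzymatic, colorimetric readout. The record does not state which target sequence or mutation this sensor recognizes. The annotated tetracycline-resistance fragment and CAP binding site appear to be backbone remnants with no functional role. The plasmid is intended as a reporter for sequence-specific RNA detection and mutation discrimination.
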