Features (pLannotate 1.2.2; 12 found; start..end, strand, type, name):
    122..147     +  CDS            GFP (fragment): green fluorescent protein
    148..3219    +  CDS            lacZ: BGAL_ECOLI - Experimental evidence at protein level: Swiss-Prot protein existence level 1. From Escherichia coli (strain K12).
   3223..3269    +  terminator     T7 terminator: transcription terminator for bacteriophage T7 RNA polymerase
   3433..3490    +  promoter       AmpR promoter (fragment): bla
   3499..4314    -  CDS            KanR: aminoglycoside phosphotransferase; aph(3')-Ia; confers resistance to kanamycin in bacteria or G418 (Geneticin®) in eukaryotes
   4315..4406    -  promoter       AmpR promoter: bla
   4424..5059    -  rep_origin     ColA ori: Plasmids containing the ColA origin of replication can be propagated in E. coli cells that contain additional plasmids with compatible origins.
   5144..5208    -  CDS            TcR (fragment): tetracycline efflux protein; tet; confers resistance to tetracycline
   5223..5244    -  protein_bind   CAP binding site: CAP binding activates transcription in the presence of cAMP. E. coli catabolite activator protein
   5257..6339    -  CDS            lacI: lac repressor; lacI; The lac repressor binds to the lac operator to inhibit transcription in E. coli. This inhibition can be relieved by adding lactose or isopropyl-β-D-thiogalactopyranoside (IPTG).
   6340..6417    -  promoter       lacI promoter: lacI
   6477..2       +  promoter       T7 promoter (across the origin): promoter for bacteriophage T7 RNA polymerase
>Addgene plasmid #139464 | p_SNIPR_sensor_LacZ | addgene full sequence | sequence record 288137 | Addgene NGS Result
GGGTAGAATGAAATGAATAAGACAATAACAGTAACATGGTAGGTAAGTGTGATAACATCATAGAGGAGAT
ACAGAATGTTATCACACTTACCTACCGAACAAGAACTCCGACAAATCATGCGTAAAGGAGAAGAACTTTT
CACTGGAATGACCATGATTACGGATTCACTGGCCGTCGTTTTACAACGTCGTGACTGGGAAAACCCTGGC
GTTACCCAACTTAATCGCCTTGCAGCACATCCCCCTTTCGCCAGCTGGCGTAATAGCGAAGAGGCCCGCA
CCGATCGCCCTTCCCAACAGTTGCGCAGCCTGAATGGCGAATGGCGCTTTGCCTGGTTTCCGGCACCAGA
AGCGGTGCCGGAAAGCTGGCTGGAGTGCGATCTTCCTGAGGCCGATACTGTCGTCGTCCCCTCAAACTGG
CAGATGCACGGTTACGATGCGCCCATCTACACCAACGTGACCTATCCCATTACGGTCAATCCGCCGTTTG
TTCCCACGGAGAATCCGACGGGTTGTTACTCGCTCACATTTAATGTTGATGAAAGCTGGCTACAGGAAGG
CCAGACGCGAATTATTTTTGATGGCGTTAACTCGGCGTTTCATCTGTGGTGCAACGGGCGCTGGGTCGGT
TACGGCCAGGACAGTCGTTTGCCGTCTGAATTTGACCTGAGCGCATTTTTACGCGCCGGAGAAAACCGCC
TCGCGGTGATGGTGCTGCGCTGGAGTGACGGCAGTTATCTGGAAGATCAGGATATGTGGCGGATGAGCGG
CATTTTCCGTGACGTCTCGTTGCTGCATAAACCGACTACACAAATCAGCGATTTCCATGTTGCCACTCGC
TTTAATGATGATTTCAGCCGCGCTGTACTGGAGGCTGAAGTTCAGATGTGCGGCGAGTTGCGTGACTACC
TACGGGTAACAGTTTCTTTATGGCAGGGTGAAACGCAGGTCGCCAGCGGCACCGCGCCTTTCGGCGGTGA
AATTATCGATGAGCGTGGTGGTTATGCCGATCGCGTCACACTACGTCTGAACGTCGAAAACCCGAAACTG
TGGAGCGCCGAAATCCCGAATCTCTATCGTGCGGTGGTTGAACTGCACACCGCCGACGGCACGCTGATTG
AAGCAGAAGCCTGCGATGTCGGTTTCCGCGAGGTGCGGATTGAAAATGGTCTGCTGCTGCTGAACGGCAA
GCCGTTGCTGATTCGAGGCGTTAACCGTCACGAGCATCATCCTCTGCATGGTCAGGTCATGGATGAGCAG
ACGATGGTGCAGGATATCCTGCTGATGAAGCAGAACAACTTTAACGCCGTGCGCTGTTCGCATTATCCGA
ACCATCCGCTGTGGTACACGCTGTGCGACCGCTACGGCCTGTATGTGGTGGATGAAGCCAATATTGAAAC
CCACGGCATGGTGCCAATGAATCGTCTGACCGATGATCCGCGCTGGCTACCGGCGATGAGCGAACGCGTA
ACGCGAATGGTGCAGCGCGATCGTAATCACCCGAGTGTGATCATCTGGTCGCTGGGGAATGAATCAGGCC
ACGGCGCTAATCACGACGCGCTGTATCGCTGGATCAAATCTGTCGATCCTTCCCGCCCGGTGCAGTATGA
AGGCGGCGGAGCCGACACCACGGCCACCGATATTATTTGCCCGATGTACGCGCGCGTGGATGAAGACCAG
CCCTTCCCGGCTGTGCCGAAATGGTCCATCAAAAAATGGCTTTCGCTACCTGGAGAGACGCGCCCGCTGA
TCCTTTGCGAATACGCCCACGCGATGGGTAACAGTCTTGGCGGTTTCGCTAAATACTGGCAGGCGTTTCG
TCAGTATCCCCGTTTACAGGGCGGCTTCGTCTGGGACTGGGTGGATCAGTCGCTGATTAAATATGATGAA
AACGGCAACCCGTGGTCGGCTTACGGCGGTGATTTTGGCGATACGCCGAACGATCGCCAGTTCTGTATGA
ACGGTCTGGTCTTTGCCGACCGCACGCCGCATCCAGCGCTGACGGAAGCAAAACACCAGCAGCAGTTTTT
CCAGTTCCGTTTATCCGGGCAAACCATCGAAGTGACCAGCGAATACCTGTTCCGTCATAGCGATAACGAG
CTCCTGCACTGGATGGTGGCGCTGGATGGTAAGCCGCTGGCAAGCGGTGAAGTGCCTCTGGATGTCGCTC
CACAAGGTAAACAGTTGATTGAACTGCCTGAACTACCGCAGCCGGAGAGCGCCGGGCAACTCTGGCTCAC
AGTACGCGTAGTGCAACCGAACGCGACCGCATGGTCAGAAGCCGGGCACATCAGCGCCTGGCAGCAGTGG
CGTCTGGCGGAAAACCTCAGTGTGACGCTCCCCGCCGCGTCCCACGCCATCCCGCATCTGACCACCAGCG
AAATGGATTTTTGCATCGAGCTGGGTAATAAGCGTTGGCAATTTAACCGCCAGTCAGGCTTTCTTTCACA
GATGTGGATTGGCGATAAAAAACAACTGCTGACGCCGCTGCGCGATCAGTTCACCCGTGCACCGCTGGAT
AACGACATTGGCGTAAGTGAAGCGACCCGCATTGACCCTAACGCCTGGGTCGAACGCTGGAAGGCGGCGG
GCCATTACCAGGCCGAAGCAGCGTTGTTGCAGTGCACGGCAGATACACTTGCTGATGCGGTGCTGATTAC
GACCGCTCACGCGTGGCAGCATCAGGGGAAAACCTTATTTATCAGCCGGAAAACCTACCGGATTGATGGT
AGTGGTCAAATGGCGATTACCGTTGATGTTGAAGTGGCGAGCGATACACCGCATCCGGCGCGGATTGGCC
TGAACTGCCAGCTGGCGCAGGTAGCAGAGCGGGTAAACTGGCTCGGATTAGGGCCGCAAGAAAACTATCC
CGACCGCCTTACTGCCGCCTGTTTTGACCGCTGGGATCTGCCATTGTCAGACATGTATACCCCGTACGTC
TTCCCGAGCGAAAACGGTCTGCGCTGCGGGACGCGCGAATTGAATTATGGCCCACACCAGTGGCGCGGCG
ACTTCCAGTTCAACATCAGCCGCTACAGTCAACAGCAACTGATGGAAACCAGCCATCGCCATCTGCTGCA
CGCGGAAGAAGGCACATGGCTGAATATCGACGGTTTCCATATGGGGATTGGTGGCGACGACTCCTGGAGC
CCGTCAGTATCGGCGGAATTCCAGCTGAGCGCCGGTCGCTACCATTACCAGTTGGTCTGGTGTCAAAAAT
AATAGCATAACCCCTTGGGGCCTCTAAACGGGTCTTGAGGGGTTTTTTGCTGAAACCTCAGGCATTTGAG
AAGCACACGGTCACACTGCTTCCGGTAGTCAATAAACCGGTAAACCAGCAATAGACATAAGCGGCTATTT
AACGACCCTGCCCTGAACCGACGACAAGCTGACGACCGGGTCTCCGCAAGTGGCACTTTTCGGGGAAATG
TGCGCGGAACCCCTATTTGTTTATTTTTCTAAATACATTCAAATATGTATCCGCTCATGAATTAATTCTT
AGAAAAACTCATCGAGCATCAAATGAAACTGCAATTTATTCATATCAGGATTATCAATACCATATTTTTG
AAAAAGCCGTTTCTGTAATGAAGGAGAAAACTCACCGAGGCAGTTCCATAGGATGGCAAGATCCTGGTAT
CGGTCTGCGATTCCGACTCGTCCAACATCAATACAACCTATTAATTTCCCCTCGTCAAAAATAAGGTTAT
CAAGTGAGAAATCACCATGAGTGACGACTGAATCCGGTGAGAATGGCAAAAGTTTATGCATTTCTTTCCA
GACTTGTTCAACAGGCCAGCCATTACGCTCGTCATCAAAATCACTCGCATCAACCAAACCGTTATTCATT
CGTGATTGCGCCTGAGCGAGACGAAATACGCGGTCGCTGTTAAAAGGACAATTACAAACAGGAATCGAAT
GCAACCGGCGCAGGAACACTGCCAGCGCATCAACAATATTTTCACCTGAATCAGGATATTCTTCTAATAC
CTGGAATGCTGTTTTCCCGGGGATCGCAGTGGTGAGTAACCATGCATCATCAGGAGTACGGATAAAATGC
TTGATGGTCGGAAGAGGCATAAATTCCGTCAGCCAGTTTAGTCTGACCATCTCATCTGTAACATCATTGG
CAACGCTACCTTTGCCATGTTTCAGAAACAACTCTGGCGCATCGGGCTTCCCATACAATCGATAGATTGT
CGCACCTGATTGCCCGACATTATCGCGAGCCCATTTATACCCATATAAATCAGCATCCATGTTGGAATTT
AATCGCGGCCTAGAGCAAGACGTTTCCCGTTGAATATGGCTCATACTCTTCCTTTTTCAATATTATTGAA
GCATTTATCAGGGTTATTGTCTCATGAGCGGATACATATTTGAATGTATTTAGAAAAATAAACAAATAGG
CATGCTAGCGCAGAAACGTCCTAGAAGATGCCAGGAGGATACTTAGCAGAGAGACAATAAGGCCGGAGCG
AAGCCGTTTTTCCATAGGCTCCGCCCCCCTGACGAACATCACGAAATCTGACGCTCAAATCAGTGGTGGC
GAAACCCGACAGGACTATAAAGATACCAGGCGTTTCCCCCTGATGGCTCCCTCTTGCGCTCTCCTGTTCC
CGTCCTGCGGCGTCCGTGTTGTGGTGGAGGCTTTACCCAAATCACCACGTCCCGTTCCGTGTAGACAGTT
CGCTCCAAGCTGGGCTGTGTGCAAGAACCCCCCGTTCAGCCCGACTGCTGCGCCTTATCCGGTAACTATC
ATCTTGAGTCCAACCCGGAAAGACACGACAAAACGCCACTGGCAGCAGCCATTGGTAACTGAGAATTAGT
GGATTTAGATATCGAGAGTCTTGAAGTGGTGGCCTAACAGAGGCTACACTGAAAGGACAGTATTTGGTAT
CTGCGCTCCACTAAAGCCAGTTACCAGGTTAAGCAGTTCCCCAACTGACTTAACCTTCGATCAAACCGCC
TCCCCAGGCGGTTTTTTCGTTTACAGAGCAGGAGATTACGACGATCGTAAAAGGATCTCAAGAAGATCCT
TTACGGATTCCCGACACCATCACTCTAGATTTCAGTGCAATTTATCTCTTCAAATGTAGCACCTGAAGTC
AGCCCCATACGATATAAGTTGTAATTCTCATGTTAGTCATGCCCCGCGCCCACCGGAAGGAGCTGACTGG
GTTGAAGGCTCTCAAGGGCATCGGTCGAGATCCCGGTGCCTAATGAGTGAGCTAACTTACATTAATTGCG
TTGCGCTCACTGCCCGCTTTCCAGTCGGGAAACCTGTCGTGCCAGCTGCATTAATGAATCGGCCAACGCG
CGGGGAGAGGCGGTTTGCGTATTGGGCGCCAGGGTGGTTTTTCTTTTCACCAGTGAGACGGGCAACAGCT
GATTGCCCTTCACCGCCTGGCCCTGAGAGAGTTGCAGCAAGCGGTCCACGCTGGTTTGCCCCAGCAGGCG
AAAATCCTGTTTGATGGTGGTTAACGGCGGGATATAACATGAGCTGTCTTCGGTATCGTCGTATCCCACT
ACCGAGATGTCCGCACCAACGCGCAGCCCGGACTCGGTAATGGCGCGCATTGCGCCCAGCGCCATCTGAT
CGTTGGCAACCAGCATCGCAGTGGGAACGATGCCCTCATTCAGCATTTGCATGGTTTGTTGAAAACCGGA
CATGGCACTCCAGTCGCCTTCCCGTTCCGCTATCGGCTGAATTTGATTGCGAGTGAGATATTTATGCCAG
CCAGCCAGACGCAGACGCGCCGAGACAGAACTTAATGGGCCCGCTAACAGCGCGATTTGCTGGTGACCCA
ATGCGACCAGATGCTCCACGCCCAGTCGCGTACCGTCTTCATGGGAGAAAATAATACTGTTGATGGGTGT
CTGGTCAGAGACATCAAGAAATAACGCCGGAACATTAGTGCAGGCAGCTTCCACAGCAATGGCATCCTGG
TCATCCAGCGGATAGTTAATGATCAGCCCACTGACGCGTTGCGCGAGAAGATTGTGCACCGCCGCTTTAC
AGGCTTCGACGCCGCTTCGTTCTACCATCGACACCACCACGCTGGCACCCAGTTGATCGGCGCGAGATTT
AATCGCCGCGACAATTTGCGACGGCGCGTGCAGGGCCAGACTGGAGGTGGCAACGCCAATCAGCAACGAC
TGTTTGCCCGCCAGTTGTTGTGCCACGCGGTTGGGAATGTAATTCAGCTCCGCCATCGCCGCTTCCACTT
TTTCCCGCGTTTTCGCAGAAACGTGGCTGGCCTGGTTCACCACGCGGGAAACGGTCTGATAAGAGACACC
GGCATACTCTGCGACATCGTATAACGTTACTGGTTTCACATTCACCACCCTGAATTGACTCTCTTCCGGG
CGCTATCATGCCATACCGCGAAAGGTTTTGCGCCATTCGATGGTGTCCGGGATCTCGACGCTCTCCCTTA
TGGCCGGGTTTAGAAATCTGAAGCTCTAGAGAGCGCTAATACGACTCACTATA
