>Addgene plasmid #139464 | p_SNIPR_sensor_LacZ | depositor partial sequence | sequence record 269771 | p_SNIPR_sensor_LacZ
GGGTAGAATGAAATGAATAAGACAATAACAGTAACATGGTAGGTAAGTGTGATAACATCATAGAGGAGAT
ACAGAATGTTATCACACTTACCTACCGAACAAGAACTCCGACAAATCATGCGTAAA
