>Addgene plasmid #139464 | p_SNIPR_sensor_LacZ | depositor partial sequence | sequence record 269772 | LacZ
ATGCGTAAAATGACCATGATTACGGATTCACTGGCCGTCGTTTTACAACGTCGTGACTGGGAAAACCCTG
GCGTTACCCAACTTAATCGCCTTGCAGCACATCCCCCTTTCGCCAGCTGGCGTAATAGCGAAGAGGCCCG
CACCGATCGCCCTTCCCAACAGTTGCGCAGCCTGAATGGCGAATGGCGCTTTGCCTGGTTTCCGGCACCA
GAAGCGGTGCCGGAAAGCTGGCTGGAGTGCGATCTTCCTGAGGCCGATACTGTCGTCGTCCCCTCAAACT
GGCAGATGCACGGTTACGATGCGCCCATCTACACCAACGTGACCTATCCCATTACGGTCAATCCGCCGTT
TGTTCCCACGGAGAATCCGACGGGTTGTTACTCGCTCACATTTAATGTTGATGAAAGCTGGCTACAGGAA
GGCCAGACGCGAATTATTTTTGATGGCGTTAACTCGGCGTTTCATCTGTGGTGCAACGGGCGCTGGGTCG
GTTACGGCCAGGACAGTCGTTTGCCGTCTGAATTTGACCTGAGCGCATTTTTACGCGCCGGAGAAAACCG
CCTCGCGGTGATGGTGCTGCGCTGGAGTGACGGCAGTTATCTGGAAGATCAGGATATGTGGCGGATGAGC
GGCATTTTCCGTGACGTCTCGTTGCTGCATAAACCGACTACACAAATCAGCGATTTCCATGTTGCCACTC
GCTTTAATGATGATTTCAGCCGCGCTGTACTGGAGGCTGAAGTTCAGATGTGCGGCGAGTTGCGTGACTA
CCTACGGGTAACAGTTTCTTTATGGCAGGGTGAAACGCAGGTCGCCAGCGGCACCGCGCCTTTCGGCGGT
GAAATTATCGATGAGCGTGGTGGTTATGCCGATCGCGTCACACTACGTCTGAACGTCGAAAACCCGAAAC
TGTGGAGCGCCGAAATCCCGAATCTCTATCGTGCGGTGGTTGAACTGCACACCGCCGACGGCACGCTGAT
TGAAGCAGAAGCCTGCGATGTCGGTTTCCGCGAGGTGCGGATTGAAAATGGTCTGCTGCTGCTGAACGGC
AAGCCGTTGCTGATTCGAGGCGTTAACCGTCACGAGCATCATCCTCTGCATGGTCAGGTCATGGATGAGC
AGACGATGGTGCAGGATATCCTGCTGATGAAGCAGAACAACTTTAACGCCGTGCGCTGTTCGCATTATCC
GAACCATCCGCTGTGGTACACGCTGTGCGACCGCTACGGCCTGTATGTGGTGGATGAAGCCAATATTGAA
ACCCACGGCATGGTGCCAATGAATCGTCTGACCGATGATCCGCGCTGGCTACCGGCGATGAGCGAACGCG
TAACGCGAATGGTGCAGCGCGATCGTAATCACCCGAGTGTGATCATCTGGTCGCTGGGGAATGAATCAGG
CCACGGCGCTAATCACGACGCGCTGTATCGCTGGATCAAATCTGTCGATCCTTCCCGCCCGGTGCAGTAT
GAAGGCGGCGGAGCCGACACCACGGCCACCGATATTATTTGCCCGATGTACGCGCGCGTGGATGAAGACC
AGCCCTTCCCGGCTGTGCCGAAATGGTCCATCAAAAAATGGCTTTCGCTACCTGGAGAGACGCGCCCGCT
GATCCTTTGCGAATACGCCCACGCGATGGGTAACAGTCTTGGCGGTTTCGCTAAATACTGGCAGGCGTTT
CGTCAGTATCCCCGTTTACAGGGCGGCTTCGTCTGGGACTGGGTGGATCAGTCGCTGATTAAATATGATG
AAAACGGCAACCCGTGGTCGGCTTACGGCGGTGATTTTGGCGATACGCCGAACGATCGCCAGTTCTGTAT
GAACGGTCTGGTCTTTGCCGACCGCACGCCGCATCCAGCGCTGACGGAAGCAAAACACCAGCAGCAGTTT
TTCCAGTTCCGTTTATCCGGGCAAACCATCGAAGTGACCAGCGAATACCTGTTCCGTCATAGCGATAACG
AGCTCCTGCACTGGATGGTGGCGCTGGATGGTAAGCCGCTGGCAAGCGGTGAAGTGCCTCTGGATGTCGC
TCCACAAGGTAAACAGTTGATTGAACTGCCTGAACTACCGCAGCCGGAGAGCGCCGGGCAACTCTGGCTC
ACAGTACGCGTAGTGCAACCGAACGCGACCGCATGGTCAGAAGCCGGGCACATCAGCGCCTGGCAGCAGT
GGCGTCTGGCGGAAAACCTCAGTGTGACGCTCCCCGCCGCGTCCCACGCCATCCCGCATCTGACCACCAG
CGAAATGGATTTTTGCATCGAGCTGGGTAATAAGCGTTGGCAATTTAACCGCCAGTCAGGCTTTCTTTCA
CAGATGTGGATTGGCGATAAAAAACAACTGCTGACGCCGCTGCGCGATCAGTTCACCCGTGCACCGCTGG
ATAACGACATTGGCGTAAGTGAAGCGACCCGCATTGACCCTAACGCCTGGGTCGAACGCTGGAAGGCGGC
GGGCCATTACCAGGCCGAAGCAGCGTTGTTGCAGTGCACGGCAGATACACTTGCTGATGCGGTGCTGATT
ACGACCGCTCACGCGTGGCAGCATCAGGGGAAAACCTTATTTATCAGCCGGAAAACCTACCGGATTGATG
GTAGTGGTCAAATGGCGATTACCGTTGATGTTGAAGTGGCGAGCGATACACCGCATCCGGCGCGGATTGG
CCTGAACTGCCAGCTGGCGCAGGTAGCAGAGCGGGTAAACTGGCTCGGATTAGGGCCGCAAGAAAACTAT
CCCGACCGCCTTACTGCCGCCTGTTTTGACCGCTGGGATCTGCCATTGTCAGACATGTATACCCCGTACG
TCTTCCCGAGCGAAAACGGTCTGCGCTGCGGGACGCGCGAATTGAATTATGGCCCACACCAGTGGCGCGG
CGACTTCCAGTTCAACATCAGCCGCTACAGTCAACAGCAACTGATGGAAACCAGCCATCGCCATCTGCTG
CACGCGGAAGAAGGCACATGGCTGAATATCGACGGTTTCCATATGGGGATTGGTGGCGACGACTCCTGGA
GCCCGTCAGTATCGGCGGAATTCCAGCTGAGCGCCGGTCGCTACCATTACCAGTTGGTCTGGTGTCAAAA
ATAATAGCATAACCCCTTGGGGCCTCTAAACGGGTCTTGAGGGGTTTTTTG
